>Addgene plasmid #126848 | Pk_P92-Cd4-bio-His | addgene full sequence | sequence record 245758 | Addgene NGS Result
GTGATGCGGTTTTGGCAGTACACCAATGGGCGTGGATAGCGGTTTGACTCACGGGGATTTCCAAGTCTCC
ACCCCATTGACGTCAATGGGAGTTTGTTTTGGCACCAAAATCAACGGGACTTTCCAAAATGTCGTAATAA
CCCCGCCCCGTTGACGCAAATGGGCGGTAGGCGTGTACGGTGGGAGGTCTATATAAGCAGAGCTCGTTTA
GTGAACCGTCAGATCCTCACTCTCTTCCGCATCGCTGTCTGCGAGGGCCAGCTGTTGGGCTCGCGGTTGA
GGACAAACTCTTCGCGGTCTTTCCAGTACTCTTGGATCGGAAACCCGTCGGCCTCCGAACGGTACTCCGC
CACCGAGGGACCTGAGCGAGTCCGCATCGACCGGATCGGAAAACCTCTCGAGAAAGGCGTCTAACCAGTC
ACAGTCGCAAGGTAGGCTGAGCACCGTGGCGGGCGGCAGCGGGTGGCGGTCGGGGTTGTTTCTGGCGGAG
GTGCTGCTGATGATGTAATTAAAGTAGGCGGTCTTGAGACGGCGGATGGTCGAGGTGAGGTGTGGCAGGC
TTGAGATCCAGCTGTTGGGGTGAGTACTCCCTCTCAAAAGCGGGCATTACTTCTGCGCTAAGATTGTCAG
TTTCCAAAAACGAGGAGGATTTGATATTCACCTGGCCCGATCTGGCCATACACTTGAGTGACAATGACAT
CCACTTTGCCTTTCTCTCCACAGGTGTCCACTCCCAGGTCCAAGTTTGCCACCATGGAGTTTCAGACCCA
GGTACTCATGTCCCTGCTGCTCTGCATGTCTGGTGCGGCCGCCGATGTGATCCTGGAAGGCGAGTTTGAG
AGCAAGCTGGGCTACGACGGCGAGCAGATCGTGTACAGCAAGAAGAACTTCAAGGGCAGCATCTACGCCT
TCGTGCCCGTGAAGGGCAAGTGCGGCATCAGCGTGCAGGAAAGCACAGACGGCGTCGAGTGGGAGAACAA
CGCCGCCATCGAGGTGGAAGATGGCGTGAACGAGGCCACCCTGTTCAGCGTGTTCACCACCGACGACGCC
GTGATCGTGATCTTCCGGTGCAGCAACATCTACTATATCGCCAAGCGGGGCGAGGGCAACGCCTGGAAGA
ACATCAAACAGGTGTCCTTCAGCGACTTCCCCGCCGACGCCATCCCTGCCGTGTACTCTGGCAGCTACCT
GCTGATGAACAACGAGTACGAGAAGTTCATCCTCGTGTGCGCCAGAGAGGACCCCAACGGCGCCGAACAC
GGCAACGAGGCCGATAGCGAAGTGAAGGCCGTGCCTTTCAGCGAACTGCAGCTGCTGGGCCGGTGCAAGT
TCAGCTTCGACGAGGGCGAGACATGGCGCGAGGGCGTGACCAGAATCCACAGCGACGACCTGAGCAGCTA
TGACGGCGGCGAGGATAGCACCGAGCTGAGCCACGATGACGCCCTGAAGTCCGTGAAAGAAGTGAACATG
GCCGAGGAAGAGGAAGTCAAGCTGGAAGGCCAGGGCACCGAGGAATCCAAAGAGGGCGCTCCCCTGCGGA
ACGGCATGCAGATCAGACTGATCCAGATGGGCGGCAACCTGGCCATCCGGGCCGTGAACATTGCCAAGGA
CAGCAACAGCGCCAAGACCGTGATCCAGGTCTGCAACAGCCTGTACAAGAACGACCTGTACTGCGACAAA
GTGAAGCTGCAGATCAAGGACGAGTACGTGCTGCACACCTACGAGATGGTCAACGGCTACCACATGGCCG
TGCTGAGAGAGAGAAACGGCGCCCACCTGGTGCCCAGCTTCGTGTACAATCTGGCCGAGACATTCGAGCC
CATCCTGCACTACAAATACGAGAACAATGGGGAGGGCAAGAGCGACGTCGTGGGCGGCATCCCTCTGGAC
AAGACCACCTATGAGTTCGTGCTGGCCAAGGGCGATATGGTGTTCCTGTTCTCCAGCACCGTGGGGAAGA
AGAACAAAGTCATCAAGATCAACGCCCCTCGGCGGAAGGCCGGATGCGAAGTCCTGCCTGATGGCGAGAG
CAACAAGGGCTACAGCCACACCTTCAGCATCCGGAACATGCAGAACCACCGGATCTGCAAGATGGCCACC
AGCGAGCTGGGAACCACCGAGGACGGCCTGTTCAAGGTGTTCTACGTGACCCTGCCCAAGGGCGTGTCCC
TGAACGACGACTGCTTCAGATTCAGCTTCAGCAAAGAGCTGAAGTCTGAGTACCACACCACCGTGGTCAC
CAAGAGCACCACCGGCAATGCCGCTCACGAAGGGGAGATCCAGTTTAGCTTCCCACTGTACTACAGCAAG
TACCTGTACAACTACAAGAAGGCCTACTGCACCCTGAGCAACGGCCTGATGGTGGCCGTGGAATTCGACT
ACCTGAGAAACATCCTGGACCTGAACTACGCCGACGAGAACGACGTGATCAAGATTACCAGCAACGACAT
CGTGGTGCATGCCAAGCGGAGATACGTCCAGGAAAAGGGCGGCGACATCTTCCCCAGCGGCACCTACATC
AACACCTACCTGCCCTTCGAGAAAGAGTACGTCATCAGCAACTTCGTCCCCAAGTCTGTGAATGAGGTGT
CCACCATCACCCTGCCCCACGGCTCTGTGCGGAAGCTGCACTTTCTGCAGAGCGGCGAGGTGCTGCCCTA
CGATGGCATCGACCTGTCCAACGTGGCCCCTAATTACAAGAAGCTGACTAAGTACGAGCTGAACCGCAAG
ACCCTGGATGTGATCATCTCCAACTTCAAGTCCGATGAGAAGATTATCGGACTCGTGTGCCCTCTGAGCA
GCGAGGATGAGGGCCTGACCTGCTTCGACAAGGTGTACCTGCAGAAGGGCGGCCTGCACAACATCGAGTT
CGTGTTTGGCAGCAACGATATCTTCGTGATCCCTCAGCGGCGGCTGCTGAGGCCTGGCGGCAAAATGGCC
ATGGAAAGCCTGCTGTACCTGAACAAGCGGAACGTGGACAAGCTGAAGAAAGAGAAGAATATCATCCACT
TTTTCTGCGAGTGCAAGGGCGACGAGGACACCGAGAGCGTGCGCGTGAACTACTACATCAGCGCCTACTA
CGACAGCGAGTTTGTGAAGGCCCAGGTCGGAAAGTCCGGCGAGTCCAGCTTCATCAACGGCCACATCATG
GTGCAGCGGGAAGAGGCCGGCAAAGAATCCACCGTGGATAAGGTGGACGACAAGGTCGACTGGATCAGCA
GCGACACCAACCTGAACATGGAAGAGGGCGTCCGGATGATCGGCCAGAACATGCTGTTTAGCATGCTGAG
CGGCGGCAACAGCAAGGGCAACCCTGGCGCGCCGTCGACCTCCATCACGGCCTATAAGAGTGAGGGGGAG
TCAGCGGAGTTCTCCTTCCCACTCAACCTTGGAGAGGAAAGCCTGCAGGGAGAGTTGAGATGGAAGGCAG
AGAAGGCTCCTTCTTCCCAGTCCTGGATCACCTTCTCCCTAAAGAACCAAAAGGTGTCTGTGCAGAAGTC
TACTAGCAACCCCAAGTTCCAGCTGTCCGAAACGCTCCCACTCACCCTTCAGATACCCCAGGTCTCCCTT
CAGTTTGCTGGTTCTGGCAACCTGACCCTGACTCTGGACAGAGGGATACTGTATCAGGAAGTGAACCTGG
TGGTGATGAAAGTGACTCAGCCCGACAGCAACACTTTGACCTGTGAGGTGATGGGACCCACCTCACCCAA
GATGAGACTGATCTTGAAGCAGGAGAATCAGGAGGCCAGGGTCTCCAGGCAGGAGAAAGTGATTCAAGTG
CAGGCCCCTGAAGCAGGGGTGTGGCAATGTCTACTGAGTGAAGGTGAAGAGGTCAAGATGGACTCCAAGA
TCCAGGTTTTATCCAAAGGGTTGAATTCCGGCAGCCTGCACCACATCCTGGACGCCCAGAAGATGCTGTG
GAACCACAGGGACAGGAACCTGCCTCCTCTGGCCCCTCTGGGCCCCCACCACCATCACCACCATTGAGTC
TAGACACGTGATTAATTAAGGATCCCCCGACCTCGACCTCTGGCTAATAAAGGAAATTTATTTTCATTGC
AATAGTGTGTTGGAATTTTTTGTGTCTCTCACTCGGAAGGACATATGGGAGGGCAAATCATTTGGTCGAG
ATCCCTCGGAGATCTCTAGCTAGAGGATCGATCCCCGCCCCGGACGAACTAAACCTGACTACGACATCTC
TGCCCCTTCTTCGCGGGGCAGTGCATGTAATCCCTTCAGTTGGTTGGTACAACTTGCCAACTGGGCCCTG
TTCCACATGTGACACGGGGGGGGACCAAACACAAAGGGGTTCTCTGACTGTAGTTGACATCCTTATAAAT
GGATGTGCACATTTGCCAACACTGAGTGGCTTTCATCCTGGAGCAGACTTTGCAGTCTGTGGACTGCAAC
ACAACATTGCCTTTATGTGTAACTCTTGGCTGAAGCTCTTACACCAATGCTGGGGGACATGTACCTCCCA
GGGGCCCAGGAAGACTACGGGAGGCTACACCAACGTCAATCAGAGGGGCCTGTGTAGCTACCGATAAGCG
GACCCTCAAGAGGGCATTAGCAATAGTGTTTATAAGGCCCCCTTGTTAACCCTAAACGGGTAGCATATGC
TTCCCGGGTAGTAGTATATACTATCCAGACTAACCCTAATTCAATAGCATATGTTACCCAACGGGAAGCA
TATGCTATCGAATTAGGGTTAGTAAAAGGGTCCTAAGGAACAGCGATATCTCCCACCCCATGAGCTGTCA
CGGTTTTATTTACATGGGGTCAGGATTCCACGAGGGTAGTGAACCATTTTAGTCACAAGGGCAGTGGCTG
AAGATCAAGGAGCGGGCAGTGAACTCTCCTGAATCTTCGCCTGCTTCTTCATTCTCCTTCGTTTAGCTAA
TAGAATAACTGCTGAGTTGTGAACAGTAAGGTGTATGTGAGGTGCTCGAAAACAAGGTTTCAGGTGACGC
CCCCAGAATAAAATTTGGACGGGGGGTTCAGTGGTGGCATTGTGCTATGACACCAATATAACCCTCACAA
ACCCCTTGGGCAATAAATACTAGTGTAGGAATGAAACATTCTGAATATCTTTAACAATAGAAATCCATGG
GGTGGGGACAAGCCGTAAAGACTGGATGTCCATCTCACACGAATTTATGGCTATGGGCAACACATAATCC
TAGTGCAATATGATACTGGGGTTATTAAGATGTGTCCCAGGCAGGGACCAAGACAGGTGAACCATGTTGT
TACACTCTATTTGTAACAAGGGGAAAGAGAGTGGACGCCGACAGCAGCGGACTCCACTGGTTGTCTCTAA
CACCCCCGAAAATTAAACGGGGCTCCACGCCAATGGGGCCCATAAACAAAGACAAGTGGCCACTCTTTTT
TTTGAAATTGTGGAGTGGGGGCACGCGTCAGCCCCCACACGCCGCCCTGCGGTTTTGGACTGTAAAATAA
GGGTGTAATAACTTGGCTGATTGTAACCCCGCTAACCACTGCGGTCAAACCACTTGCCCACAAAACCACT
AATGGCACCCCGGGGAATACCTGCATAAGTAGGTGGGCGGGCCAAGATAGGGGCGCGATTGCTGCGATCT
GGAGGACAAATTACACACACTTGCGCCTGAGCGCCAAGCACAGGGTTGTTGGTCCTCATATTCACGAGGT
CGCTGAGAGCACGGTGGGCTAATGTTGCCATGGGTAGCATATACTACCCAAATATCTGGATAGCATATGC
TATCCTAATCTATATCTGGGTAGCATAGGCTATCCTAATCTATATCTGGGTAGCATATGCTATCCTAATC
TATATCTGGGTAGTATATGCTATCCTAATTTATATCTGGGTAGCATAGGCTATCCTAATCTATATCTGGG
TAGCATATGCTATCCTAATCTATATCTGGGTAGTATATGCTATCCTAATCTGTATCCGGGTAGCATATGC
TATCCTAATAGAGATTAGGGTAGTATATGCTATCCTAATTTATATCTGGGTAGCATATACTACCCAAATA
TCTGGATAGCATATGCTATCCTAATCTATATCTGGGTAGCATATGCTATCCTAATCTATATCTGGGTAGC
ATAGGCTATCCTAATCTATATCTGGGTAGCATATGCTATCCTAATCTATATCTGGGTAGTATATGCTATC
CTAATTTATATCTGGGTAGCATAGGCTATCCTAATCTATATCTGGGTAGCATATGCTATCCTAATCTATA
TCTGGGTAGTATATGCTATCCTAATCTGTATCCGGGTAGCATATGCTATCCTCATGATAAGCTGTCAAAC
ATGAGAATTTTCTTGAAGACGAAAGGGCCTCGTGATACGCCTATTTTTATAGGTTAATGTCATGATAATA
ATGGTTTCTTAGACGTCAGGTGGCACTTTTCGGGGAAATGTGCGCGGAACCCCTATTTGTTTATTTTTCT
AAATACATTCAAATATGTATCCGCTCATGAGACAATAACCCTGATAAATGCTTCAATAATATTGAAAAAG
GAAGAGTATGAGTATTCAACATTTCCGTGTCGCCCTTATTCCCTTTTTTGCGGCATTTTGCCTTCCTGTT
TTTGCTCACCCAGAAACGCTGGTGAAAGTAAAAGATGCTGAAGATCAGTTGGGTGCACGAGTGGGTTACA
TCGAACTGGATCTCAACAGCGGTAAGATCCTTGAGAGTTTTCGCCCCGAAGAACGTTTTCCAATGATGAG
CACTTTTAAAGTTCTGCTATGTGGCGCGGTATTATCCCGTGTTGACGCCGGGCAAGAGCAACTCGGTCGC
CGCATACACTATTCTCAGAATGACTTGGTTGAGTACTCACCAGTCACAGAAAAGCATCTTACGGATGGCA
TGACAGTAAGAGAATTATGCAGTGCTGCCATAACCATGAGTGATAACACTGCGGCCAACTTACTTCTGAC
AACGATCGGAGGACCGAAGGAGCTAACCGCTTTTTTGCACAACATGGGGGATCATGTAACTCGCCTTGAT
CGTTGGGAACCGGAGCTGAATGAAGCCATACCAAACGACGAGCGTGACACCACGATGCCTGCAGCAATGG
CAACAACGTTGCGCAAACTATTAACTGGCGAACTACTTACTCTAGCTTCCCGGCAACAATTAATAGACTG
GATGGAGGCGGATAAAGTTGCAGGACCACTTCTGCGCTCGGCCCTTCCGGCTGGCTGGTTTATTGCTGAT
AAATCTGGAGCCGGTGAGCGTGGGTCTCGCGGTATCATTGCAGCACTGGGGCCAGATGGTAAGCCCTCCC
GTATCGTAGTTATCTACACGACGGGGAGTCAGGCAACTATGGATGAACGAAATAGACAGATCGCTGAGAT
AGGTGCCTCACTGATTAAGCATTGGTAACTGTCAGACCAAGTTTACTCATATATACTTTAGATTGATTTA
AAACTTCATTTTTAATTTAAAAGGATCTAGGTGAAGATCCTTTTTGATAATCTCATGACCAAAATCCCTT
AACGTGAGTTTTCGTTCCACTGAGCGTCAGACCCCGTAGAAAAGATCAAAGGATCTTCTTGAGATCCTTT
TTTTCTGCGCGTAATCTGCTGCTTGCAAACAAAAAAACCACCGCTACCAGCGGTGGTTTGTTTGCCGGAT
CAAGAGCTACCAACTCTTTTTCCGAAGGTAACTGGCTTCAGCAGAGCGCAGATACCAAATACTGTTCTTC
TAGTGTAGCCGTAGTTAGGCCACCACTTCAAGAACTCTGTAGCACCGCCTACATACCTCGCTCTGCTAAT
CCTGTTACCAGTGGCTGCTGCCAGTGGCGATAAGTCGTGTCTTACCGGGTTGGACTCAAGACGATAGTTA
CCGGATAAGGCGCAGCGGTCGGGCTGAACGGGGGGTTCGTGCACACAGCCCAGCTTGGAGCGAACGACCT
ACACCGAACTGAGATACCTACAGCGTGAGCTATGAGAAAGCGCCACGCTTCCCGAAGGGAGAAAGGCGGA
CAGGTATCCGGTAAGCGGCAGGGTCGGAACAGGAGAGCGCACGAGGGAGCTTCCAGGGGGAAACGCCTGG
TATCTTTATAGTCCTGTCGGGTTTCGCCACCTCTGACTTGAGCGTCGATTTTTGTGATGCTCGTCAGGGG
GGCGGAGCCTATGGAAAAACGCCAGCAACGCGGCCTTTTTACGGTTCCTGGCCTTTTGCTGGCCTTTTGC
TCACATGTTCTTTCCTGCGTTATCCCCTGATTCTGTGGATAACCGTATTACCGCCTTTGAGTGAGCTGAT
ACCGCTCGCCGCAGCCGAACGACCGAGCGCAGCGAGTCAGTGAGCGAGGAAGCGGAAGAGCGCCCAATAC
GCAAACCGCCTCTCCCCGCGCGTTGGCCGATTCATTAATGCAGCTGGCACGACAGGTTTCCCGACTGGAA
AGCGGGCAGTGAGCGCAACGCAATTAATGTGAGTTAGCTCACTCATTAGGCACCCCAGGCTTTACACTTT
ATGCTTCCGGCTCGTATGTTGTGTGGAATTGTGAGCGGATAACAATTTCACACAGGAAACAGCTATGACC
ATGATTACGCCAAGCTCTAGCTAGAGGTCGACCAATTCTCATGTTTGACAGCTTATCATCGCAGATCCGG
GCAACGTTGTTGCCATTGCTGCAGGCGCAGAACTGGTAGGTATGGAAGATCTATACATTGAATCAATATT
GGCAATTAGCCATATTAGTCATTGGTTATATAGCATAAATCAATATTGGCTATTGGCCATTGCATACGTT
GTATCTATATCATAATATGTACATTTATATTGGCTCATGTCCAATATGACCGCCATGTTGACATTGATTA
TTGACTAGTTATTAATAGTAATCAATTACGGGGTCATTAGTTCATAGCCCATATATGGAGTTCCGCGTTA
CATAACTTACGGTAAATGGCCCGCCTGGCTGACCGCCCAACGACCCCCGCCCATTGACGTCAATAATGAC
GTATGTTCCCATAGTAACGCCAATAGGGACTTTCCATTGACGTCAATGGGTGGAGTATTTACGGTAAACT
GCCCACTTGGCAGTACATCAAGTGTATCATATGCCAAGTCCGCCCCCTATTGACGTCAATGACGGTAAAT
GGCCCGCCTGGCATTATGCCCAGTACATGACCTTACGGGACTTTCCTACTTGGCAGTACATCTACGTATT
AGTCATCGCTATTACCATG
Features (pLannotate 1.2.2; 18 found; start..end, strand, type, name):
      2..201     +  promoter       CMV promoter: human cytomegalovirus (CMV) immediate early promoter
    269..307     +  misc_feature   Ad SA (fragment): adenovirus major late transcript splice acceptor (Friedrich and Soriano, 1991)
    340..549     -  CDS            PTP (fragment): TERM_ADE02 - Experimental evidence at protein level: Swiss-Prot protein existence level 1. Protein covalently bound to the viral DNA that acts as a primer for viral genomic replication by DNA strand displacement. Assembles on the viral origin of replication in an initiation complex with viral polymerase, DBP, host NFIA and host POU2F1/OCT1. During initiation, the polymerase covalently couples the first dCTP with Ser- 580 of pTP. The terminal protein stimulates the template activity over 20 fold compared to protein-free templates. Neo-synthesized viral genomes are linked to two preterminal prot
    580..669     +  intron         chimeric intron (fragment): chimera between introns from adenovirus and immunoglobulin heavy chain genes
    688..734     +  CDS            IgH signal sequence (fragment): signal sequence from the mouse immunoglobulin heavy chain variable region
   3316..3876    +  CDS            Cd4 (fragment): CD4_RAT - Experimental evidence at protein level: Swiss-Prot protein existence level 1. Integral membrane glycoprotein that plays an essential role in the immune response and serves multiple functions in responses against both external and internal offenses. In T-cells, functions primarily as a coreceptor for MHC class II molecule:peptide complex. The antigens presented by class II peptides are derived from extracellular proteins while class I peptides are derived from cytosolic proteins. Interacts simultaneously with the T-cell receptor (TCR) and the MHC class II presented by antigen presenti
   4036..4091    +  polyA_signal   β-globin poly(A) signal: rabbit β-globin polyadenylation signal (Gil and Proudfoot, 1987)
   4605..6286    -  rep_origin     oriP (fragment): Epstein-Barr virus oriP replication origin (Yates et al., 2000)
   6413..6517    +  promoter       AmpR promoter: bla
   6518..7378    +  CDS            AmpR: β-lactamase; bla; confers resistance to ampicillin, carbenicillin, and related antibiotics
   7549..8137    +  rep_origin     ori: high-copy-number ColE1/pMB1/pBR322/pUC origin of replication
   8320..8412    +  CDS            lacI (fragment): lac repressor; lacI; The lac repressor binds to the lac operator to inhibit transcription in E. coli. This inhibition can be relieved by adding lactose or isopropyl-β-D-thiogalactopyranoside (IPTG).
   8425..8446    +  protein_bind   CAP binding site: CAP binding activates transcription in the presence of cAMP. E. coli catabolite activator protein
   8461..8491    +  promoter       lac promoter: promoter for the E. coli lac operon
   8499..8515    +  protein_bind   lac operator: The lac repressor binds to the lac operator to inhibit transcription in E. coli. This inhibition can be relieved by adding lactose or isopropyl-β-D-thiogalactopyranoside (IPTG). lac repressor encoded by lacI
   8585..8601    +  promoter       tet promoter (fragment): E. coli promoter for tetracycline efflux protein gene
   8611..8636    -  CDS            bla(M) (fragment): β-lactamase lacking the signal sequence; bla(M); allows cytosolic expression of β-lactamase
   8810..9189    +  enhancer       CMV enhancer: human cytomegalovirus immediate early enhancer
