[The description below was written by a language model from this plasmid's Addgene catalogue record and pLannotate feature annotations shown in this document.]
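Description:
Pk_P92-Cd4-bio-His is a 9.2 kb mammalian expression plasmid built on the pTT3 backbone for producing a recombinant, secreted form of the Plasmodium knowlesi protein P92 (PKNH_1107200). In E. coli it is maintained at high copy through a ColE1/pUC-type origin and selected with ampicillin via the β-lactamase gene. The backbone also carries an Epstein-Barr virus oriP fragment, which supports episomal maintenance in cells that supply EBNA1. Short remnants of lac regulatory sequences are also annotated and have no evident role in expression.

The expression cassette is driven by the human CMV immediate-early enhancer and promoter. The enhancer annotation sits at the end of the numbering and the promoter at the start, so the two are contiguous on the circular molecule. Downstream lie adenovirus-derived leader and splice elements and a chimeric intron, which generally improve transcript processing and yield; the annotated terminal-protein fragment on the opposite strand is most likely an incidental match within this adenoviral sequence. A mouse immunoglobulin heavy chain signal sequence then directs the product into the secretory pathway. The chemically synthesised P92 insert of about 2.5 kb was cloned between retained NotI and AscI sites and corresponds to the unannotated stretch between the signal peptide and the tag. It is fused at its C terminus to rat Cd4 domains 3 and 4, followed, according to the catalogue fields, by a biotinylation sequence and a six-histidine tag; the last two are not individually annotated in the feature table. A rabbit β-globin polyadenylation signal ends the transcript.

The His tag allows affinity purification and the biotinylation sequence allows capture on streptavidin. The plasmid belongs to a panel of recombinant antigens from human-infective Plasmodium species intended for serological surveillance.
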