Addgene plasmid #126848: Pk_P92-Cd4-bio-His
Purpose: Expression of recombinant P. knowlesi protein in mammalian cells
Depositing lab: Gavin Wright. Depositing organization: Wellcome Sanger Institute. Publication: A panel of recombinant proteins from human-infective Plasmodium species for serological surveillance. Muller-Sienerth N, Shilts J, Kadir KA, Yman V, Homann MV, Asghar M, Ngasala B, Singh B, Farnert A, Wright GJ. Malar J. 2020 Jan 17;19(1):31. doi: 10.1186/s12936-020-3111-5. PubMed 31952523.
Backbone
  Vector backbone: pTT3
  Backbone manufacturer: Yves Durocher, NRC
  Backbone size w/o insert (bp): 6688
  Total vector size (bp): 9189
  Vector type: Mammalian Expression
Growth in bacteria
  Bacterial resistance: Ampicillin, 100 μg/mL
  Growth temperature: 37°C
  Growth strain: DH5alpha
  Copy number: High Copy
Gene/Insert
  Gene/Insert name: P92 (alt names: PKNH_1107200; PKH_110660)
  Species: Plasmodium knowlesi
  Insert size (bp): 2501
  GenBank ID: CAQ40653.1
  Entrez Gene: PKH_110660 (a.k.a. PKH_110660)
  Promoter: CMV
  Tag / fusion protein: ratCd4(d3+4)-bio-6His (C terminal on backbone)
  Cloning method: Restriction Enzyme; 5′ cloning site NotI (not destroyed); 3′ cloning site AscI (not destroyed)
  Sequencing primers: 5′ CMV-F
Resource information
  A portion of this plasmid was derived from a plasmid made by: Insert was chemically synthesised.
Terms and licenses: Academic/Nonprofit Terms; Industry Terms: Not Available to Industry
How to cite: Pk_P92-Cd4-bio-His was a gift from Gavin Wright (Addgene plasmid # 126848 ; http://n2t.net/addgene:126848 ; RRID:Addgene_126848)
